>Addgene plasmid #242482 | pYO816 | addgene full sequence | sequence record 490365 | Addgene NGS Result
TCGCGCGTTTCGGTGATGACGGTGAAAACCTCTGACACATGCAGCTCCCGGAGACGGTCACAGCTTGTCT
GTAAGCGGATGCCGGGAGCAGACAAGCCCGTCAGGGCGCGTCAGCGGGTGTTGGCGGGTGTCGGGGCTGG
CTTAACTATGCGGCATCAGAGCAGATTGTACTGAGAGTGCACCATACCACCTTTTCAATTCATCATTTTT
TTTTTATTCTTTTTTTTGATTTCGGTTTCCTTGAAATTTTTTTGATTCGGTAATCTCCGAACAGAAGGAA
GAACGAAGGAAGGAGCACAGACTTAGATTGGTATATATACGCATATGTAGTGTTGAAGAAACATGAAATT
GCCCAGTATTCTTAACCCAACTGCACAGAACAAAAACCTGCAGGAAACGAAGATAAATCATGTCGAAAGC
TACATATAAGGAACGTGCTGCTACTCATCCTAGTCCTGTTGCTGCCAAGCTATTTAATATCATGCACGAA
AAGCAAACAAACTTGTGTGCTTCATTGGATGTTCGTACCACCAAGGAATTACTGGAGTTAGTTGAAGCAT
TAGGTCCCAAAATTTGTTTACTAAAAACACATGTGGATATCTTGACTGATTTTTCCATGGAGGGCACAGT
TAAGCCGCTAAAGGCATTATCCGCCAAGTACAATTTTTTACTCTTCGAAGACAGAAAATTTGCTGACATT
GGTAATACAGTCAAATTGCAGTACTCTGCGGGTGTATACAGAATAGCAGAATGGGCAGACATTACGAATG
CACACGGTGTGGTGGGCCCAGGTATTGTTAGCGGTTTGAAGCAGGCGGCAGAAGAAGTAACAAAGGAACC
TAGAGGCCTTTTGATGTTAGCAGAATTGTCATGCAAGGGCTCCCTATCTACTGGAGAATATACTAAGGGT
ACTGTTGACATTGCGAAGAGCGACAAAGATTTTGTTATCGGCTTTATTGCTCAAAGAGACATGGGTGGAA
GAGATGAAGGTTACGATTGGTTGATTATGACACCCGGTGTGGGTTTAGATGACAAGGGAGACGCATTGGG
TCAACAGTATAGAACCGTGGATGATGTGGTCTCTACAGGATCTGACATTATTATTGTTGGAAGAGGACTA
TTTGCAAAGGGAAGGGATGCTAAGGTAGAGGGTGAACGTTACAGAAAAGCAGGCTGGGAAGCATATTTGA
GAAGATGCGGCCAGCAAAACTAAAAAACTGTATTATAAGTAAATGCATGTATACTAAACTCACAAATTAG
AGCTTCAATTTAATTATATCAGTTATTACCCTATGCGGTGTGAAATACCGCACAGATGCGTAAGGAGAAA
ATACCGCATCAGGAAATTGTAAGCGTTAATATTTTGTTAAAATTCGCGTTAAATTTTTGTTAAATCAGCT
CATTTTTTAACCAATAGGCCGAAATCGGCAAAATCCCTTATAAATCAAAAGAATAGACCGAGATAGGGT
[37 nt withheld, positions 1470-1506]
AAAGAACGTGGACTCCAACGTCAAAGG
[49 nt withheld, positions 1534-1582]
T
[91 nt withheld, positions 1584-1674]
G
[124 nt withheld, positions 1676-1799]
CCATTCGCCATTCAGGCTGCGCAACTGTTGGGAAGGGCGATCGGTGCGGGCCTCTTCGCTATTACGCCAG
CTGGCGAAAGGGGGATGTGCTGCAAGGCGATTAAGTTGGGTAACGCCAGGGTTTTCCCAGTCACGACGTT
GTAAAACGACGGCCAGTGAGCGCGCGTAATACGACTCACTATAGGGCGAATTGGGTACCATGTCCAGTAT
TTACTCTACCTTGATTCCTTCTCCTGAACTTCATTTCCTAAGCCCTAGTTTCACTCCATTTACATCAGAT
TATATTCACGATGATATAGCGCATAAAGGCCATTCCAGTTATGACGTCATGTTAGATTTATTAGACCCTT
CCAATTCTCTTGTCTCTACCGCGATGAACAATCCAACATATTTTAACGTTTATAATACAATCATTGGTAA
TGTAGAACCTCGTCAGATATCGCGTGCTATGACCAAATTACAACAACGCATCAAATTCCCCTCATGGTCC
TCTTCTGCGATGCACGTTAACATTGGAAGAAGATCGCCATACTTGCCTTTACAACCAAATGAAAACGAAG
TTAGCGGCATGATGTTAAGCAATATGTCTACCGTGGTGAACGTCTTTGAGAATGCGTGCAATACTTTTGA
CAAAGTATTTGCCAAGGGCGCATTTTTAAATAATTATAATGTAGGCGACTTGTTCCAATCAATGCAGAAC
GTTCAAGATGAATTCGCCGAGTCAAGAGAAGTAGTACAAAGCCTGATGGAGGATTATGTAGCTGCAGAAC
AAGATTCGTACTTGGACGATGTACTTGTTGATGATGAAAATATGGTTGGCGAGTTGGAAGAGGACCTGGA
TGCCGACGGTGATCATAAATTAGTATAATGATGCCTTCCTTGTTCAGGAATTTTACCACCGCCCAATAGT
TTTATTATAGTACTCTCAATATATCTATACCAACAACCGCTTCAAATGTATTATCTCCCTTTATAAATTC
TGCACTGTATTGTAATATGTATAAAGCTCTGTACCACTTTTTCATCATTGCATACATCGATAGCGCCTCT
TCAACTTTAGAATTTCCTAAAGGGTAGAAAAACCAGATGATTCAACTCAGCGTAATGGAACGCTCTGTTT
GAAATAAAAAACATCTGTATCGCTGCACGGATTAGTTCGATAATTCAACGACAGTTATACTAATCTTGGT
GATGGAATGAGTACTTTAGCGGAAGTAAGTTTTTGAATTATGCCCCCACTTTTTTTTTTTGTTCATGGTG
ACTAACATGAATTAGGTTTATACTATTATTGAGGACGCCGAACAGGAATGTCGAAAAGGAGATTTTACAA
ATGCAAAAGCGAAGTATCAAGAAGCCATTGAAGTTTTAGGTCCGCAGAACGAGAATTTGTCTCAAAATAA
ATTAAGTTCTGACGTTACGCAAGCCATTGACCTATTAAAACAGGACATTACAGCCAAAATCCAAGAATTG
GAACTTTTGATTGAAAAGCAGTCATCAGAAGAAAATAATATTGGAATGGTCAACAACAATATGCTTATTG
GCTCTGTTATTTTAAACAACAAATCTCCGATAAATGGAATAAGCAATGCTAGGAATTGGGATAACCCAGC
ATATCAGGACACTGTCGAGATGGTGAGCAAGGGCGAGGAGCTGTTCACCGGGGTGGTGCCCATCCTGGTC
GAGCTGGACGGCGACGTAAACGGCCACAAGTTCAGCGTGTCCGGCGAGGGCGAGGGCGATGCCACCTACG
GCAAGCTGACCCTGAAGTTCATCTGCACCACCGGCAAGCTGCCCGTGCCCTGGCCCACCCTCGTGACCAC
CCTGACCTACGGCGTGCAGTGCTTCAGCCGCTACCCCGACCACATGAAGCAGCACGACTTCTTCAAGTCC
GCCATGCCCGAAGGCTACGTCCAGGAGCGCACCATCTTCTTCAAGGACGACGGCAACTACAAGACCCGCG
CCGAGGTGAAGTTCGAGGGCGACACCCTGGTGAACCGCATCGAGCTGAAGGGCATCGACTTCAAGGAGGA
CGGCAACATCCTGGGGCACAAGCTGGAGTACAACTACAACAGCCACAACGTCTATATCATGGCCGACAAG
CAGAAGAACGGCATCAAGGTGAACTTCAAGATCCGCCACAACATCGAGGACGGCAGCGTGCAGCTCGCCG
ACCACTACCAGCAGAACACCCCCATCGGCGACGGCCCCGTGCTGCTGCCCGACAACCACTACCTGAGCAC
CCAGTCCGCCCTGAGCAAAGACCCCAACGAGAAGCGCGATCACATGGTCCTGCTGGAGTTCGTGACCGCC
GCCGGGATCACTCTCGGCATGGACGAGCTGTACAAGGGATCCGGAGCAGGGGCGGGTGCTATGGTGAGCA
AGGGCGAGGAGCTGTTCACCGGGGTGGTGCCCATCCTGGTCGAGCTGGACGGCGACGTAAACGGCCACAA
GTTCAGCGTGTCCGGCGAGGGCGAGGGCGATGCCACCTACGGCAAGCTGACCCTGAAGTTCATCTGCACC
ACCGGCAAGCTGCCCGTGCCCTGGCCCACCCTCGTGACCACCCTGACCTACGGCGTGCAGTGCTTCAGCC
GCTACCCCGACCACATGAAGCAGCACGACTTCTTCAAGTCCGCCATGCCCGAAGGCTACGTCCAGGAGCG
CACCATCTTCTTCAAGGACGACGGCAACTACAAGACCCGCGCCGAGGTGAAGTTCGAGGGCGACACCCTG
GTGAACCGCATCGAGCTGAAGGGCATCGACTTCAAGGAGGACGGCAACATCCTGGGGCACAAGCTGGAGT
ACAACTACAACAGCCACAACGTCTATATCATGGCCGACAAGCAGAAGAACGGCATCAAGGTGAACTTCAA
GATCCGCCACAACATCGAGGACGGCAGCGTGCAGCTCGCCGACCACTACCAGCAGAACACCCCCATCGGC
GACGGCCCCGTGCTGCTGCCCGACAACCACTACCTGAGCACCCAGTCCGCCCTGAGCAAAGACCCCAACG
AGAAGCGCGATCACATGGTCCTGCTGGAGTTCGTGACCGCCGCCGGGATCACTCTCGGCATGGACGAGCT
GTACAAGTAAGAGCTCGCGAATTTCTTATGATTTATGATTTTTATTATTAAATAAGTTATAAAAAAAATA
AGTGTATACAAATTTTAAAGTGACTCTTAGGTTTTAAAACGAAAATTCTTATTCTTGAGTAACTCTTTCC
TGTAGGTCAGGTTGCTTTCTCAGGTATAGCATGAGGTCGCTCTTATTGACCACACCTCTACCGGCAGCGG
CCGCCACCGCGGTGGAGCTCCAGCTTTTGTTCCCTTTAGTGAGGGTTAATTGCGCGCTTGGCGTAATCAT
GGTCATAGCTGTTTCCTGTGTGAAATTGTTATCCGCTCACAATTCCACACAACATACGAGCCGGAAGCAT
AAAGTGTAAAGCCTGGGGTGCCTAATGAGTGAGCTAACTCACATTAATTGCGTTGCGCTCACTGCCCGCT
TTCCAGTCGGGAAACCTGTCGTGCCAGCTGCATTAATGAATCGGCCAACGCGCGGGGAGAGGCGGTTTGC
GTATTGGGCGCTCTTCCGCTTCCTCGCTCACTGACTCGCTGCGCTCGGTCGTTCGGCTGCGGCGAGCGGT
ATCAGCTCACTCAAAGGCGGTAATACGGTTATCCACAGAATCAGGGGATAACGCAGGAAAGAACATGTGA
GCAAAAGGCCAGCAAAAGGCCAGGAACCGTAAAAAGGCCGCGTTGCTGGCGTTTTTCCATAGGCTCCGCC
CCCCTGACGAGCATCACAAAAATCGACGCTCAAGTCAGAGGTGGCGAAACCCGACAGGACTATAAAGATA
CCAGGCGTTTCCCCCTGGAAGCTCCCTCGTGCGCTCTCCTGTTCCGACCCTGCCGCTTACCGGATACCTG
TCCGCCTTTCTCCCTTCGGGAAGCGTGGCGCTTTCTCATAGCTCACGCTGTAGGTATCTCAGTTCGGTGT
AGGTCGTTCGCTCCAAGCTGGGCTGTGTGCACGAACCCCCCGTTCAGCCCGACCGCTGCGCCTTATCCGG
TAACTATCGTCTTGAGTCCAACCCGGTAAGACACGACTTATCGCCACTGGCAGCAGCCACTGGTAACAGG
ATTAGCAGAGCGAGGTATGTAGGCGGTGCTACAGAGTTCTTGAAGTGGTGGCCTAACTACGGCTACACTA
GAAGAACAGTATTTGGTATCTGCGCTCTGCTGAAGCCAGTTACCTTCGGAAAAAGAGTTGGTAGCTCTTG
ATCCGGCAAACAAACCACCGCTGGTAGCGGTGGTTTTTTTGTTTGCAAGCAGCAGATTACGCGCAGAAAA
AAAGGATCTCAAGAAGATCCTTTGATCTTTTCTACGGGGTCTGACGCTCAGTGGAACGAAAACTCACGTT
AAGGGATTTTGGTCATGAGATTATCAAAAAGGATCTTCACCTAGATCCTTTTAAATTAAAAATGAAGTTT
TAAATCAATCTAAAGTATATATGAGTAAACTTGGTCTGACAGTTACCAATGCTTAATCAGTGAGGCACCT
ATCTCAGCGATCTGTCTATTTCGTTCATCCATAGTTGCCTGACTCCCCGTCGTGTAGATAACTACGATAC
GGGAGGGCTTACCATCTGGCCCCAGTGCTGCAATGATACCGCGAGACCCACGCTCACCGGCTCCAGATTT
ATCAGCAATAAACCAGCCAGCCGGAAGGGCCGAGCGCAGAAGTGGTCCTGCAACTTTATCCGCCTCCATC
CAGTCTATTAATTGTTGCCGGGAAGCTAGAGTAAGTAGTTCGCCAGTTAATAGTTTGCGCAACGTTGTTG
CCATTGCTACAGGCATCGTGGTGTCACGCTCGTCGTTTGGTATGGCTTCATTCAGCTCCGGTTCCCAACG
ATCAAGGCGAGTTACATGATCCCCCATGTTGTGCAAAAAAGCGGTTAGCTCCTTCGGTCCTCCGATCGTT
GTCAGAAGTAAGTTGGCCGCAGTGTTATCACTCATGGTTATGGCAGCACTGCATAATTCTCTTACTGTCA
TGCCATCCGTAAGATGCTTTTCTGTGACTGGTGAGTACTCAACCAAGTCATTCTGAGAATAGTGTATGCG
GCGACCGAGTTGCTCTTGCCCGGCGTCAATACGGGATAATACCGCGCCACATAGCAGAACTTTAAAAGTG
CTCATCATTGGAAAACGTTCTTCGGGGCGAAAACTCTCAAGGATCTTACCGCTGTTGAGATCCAGTTCGA
TGTAACCCACTCGTGCACCCAACTGATCTTCAGCATCTTTTACTTTCACCAGCGTTTCTGGGTGAGCAAA
AACAGGAAGGCAAAATGCCGCAAAAAAGGGAATAAGGGCGACACGGAAATGTTGAATACTCATACTCTTC
CTTTTTCAATATTATTGAAGCATTTATCAGGGTTATTGTCTCATGAGCGGATACATATTTGAATGTATTT
AGAAAAATAAACAAATAGGGGTTCCGCGCACATTTCCCCGAAAAGTGCCACCTGGGTCCTTTTCATCACG
TGCTATAAAAATAATTATAATTTAAATTTTTTAATATAAATATATAAATTAAAAATAGAAAGTAAAAAAA
GAAATTAAAGAAAAAATAGTTTTTGTTTTCCGAAGATGTAAAAGACTCTAGGGGGATCGCCAACAAATAC
TACCTTTTATCTTGCTCTTCCTGCTCTCAGGTATTAATGCCGAATTGTTTCATCTTGTCTGTGTAGAAGA
CCACACACGAAAATCCTGTGATTTTACATTTTACTTATCGTTAATCGAATGTATATCTATTTAATCTGCT
TTTCTTGTCTAATAAATATATATGTAAAGTACGCTTTTTGTTGAAATTTTTTAAACCTTTGTTTATTTTT
TTTTCTTCATTCCGTAACTCTTCTACCTTCTTTATTTACTTTCTAAAATCCAAATACAAAACATAAAAAT
AAATAAACACAGAGTAAATTCCCAAATTATTCCATCATTAAAAGATACGAGGCGCGTGTAAGTTACAGGC
AAGCGATCCGTCTAAGAAACCATTATTATCATGACATTAACCTATAAAAATAGGCGTATCACGAGGCCCT
TTCGTC
Features (pLannotate 1.2.2; 23 found; start..end, strand, type, name):
    137..186     +  misc_feature   bom (fragment): basis of mobility region from pBR322
    194..409     +  promoter       URA3 promoter: S. cerevisiae URA3
    410..1213    +  CDS            URA3: orotidine-5'-phosphate decarboxylase, required for uracil biosynthesis; S. cerevisiae URA3; yeast auxotrophic marker, counterselectable with 5-fluoroorotic acid (5-FOA)
   1292..1343    +  misc_feature   bom (fragment): basis of mobility region from pBR322
   1371..1799    -  rep_origin     f1 ori (sequence partly withheld): f1 bacteriophage origin of replication; arrow indicates direction of (+) strand synthesis
   1803..1958    -  CDS            lacZα (fragment): LacZα fragment of β-galactosidase; lacZ fragment
   1966..1984    +  promoter       T7 promoter: promoter for bacteriophage T7 RNA polymerase
   1996..2664    +  CDS            TUB4 (fragment): TBG_YEAST - Experimental evidence at protein level: Swiss-Prot protein existence level 1. Tubulin is the major constituent of microtubules. The gamma chain is found at microtubule organizing centers (MTOC) such as the spindle poles or the centrosome, suggesting that it is involved in the minus-end nucleation of microtubule assembly. TUB4 is an important spindle pole body component that organizes both cytoplasmic and nuclear microtubule arrays. From Saccharomyces cerevisiae (strain ATCC 204508 / S288c) (Baker's yeast).
   3075..3422    +  CDS            ATG38 (fragment): ATG38_YEAST - Experimental evidence at protein level: Swiss-Prot protein existence level 1. Autophagy-related protein required for cytoplasm to vacuole transport (Cvt) and autophagy as a part of the autophagy-specific VPS34 PI3-kinase complex I. This complex is essential to recruit the ATG8- phosphatidylinositol conjugate and the ATG12-ATG5 conjugate to the pre- autophagosomal structure. ATG38 is required for the integrity of the active PI3-kinase complex I by maintaining an association between VPS15-VPS34 and ATG1P-VPS30 subcomplexes. From Saccharomyces cerevisiae (strain ATCC 204508 / S288c)
   3429..4145    +  CDS            EGFP: EGFP is a basic (constitutively fluorescent) green fluorescent protein published in 1996, derived from Aequorea victoria. It is reported to be a rapidly-maturing weak dimer with moderate acid sensitivity.
   4170..4889    +  CDS            EGFP: the original enhanced GFP (Yang et al., 1996) mammalian codon-optimized
   4896..5083    +  terminator     ADH1 terminator: S. cerevisiae ADH1; transcription terminator for the S. cerevisiae alcohol dehydrogenase 1 (ADH1) gene
   5085..5109    -  misc_feature   MCS (fragment): pBluescript multiple cloning site
   5122..5140    -  promoter       T3 promoter: promoter for bacteriophage T3 RNA polymerase
   5185..5201    -  protein_bind   lac operator: The lac repressor binds to the lac operator to inhibit transcription in E. coli. This inhibition can be relieved by adding lactose or isopropyl-β-D-thiogalactopyranoside (IPTG). lac repressor encoded by lacI
   5209..5239    -  promoter       lac promoter: promoter for the E. coli lac operon
   5254..5275    -  protein_bind   CAP binding site: CAP binding activates transcription in the presence of cAMP. E. coli catabolite activator protein
   5288..5380    -  CDS            lacI (fragment): lac repressor; lacI; The lac repressor binds to the lac operator to inhibit transcription in E. coli. This inhibition can be relieved by adding lactose or isopropyl-β-D-thiogalactopyranoside (IPTG).
   5563..6151    -  rep_origin     ori: high-copy-number ColE1/pMB1/pBR322/pUC origin of replication
   6322..7182    -  CDS            AmpR: β-lactamase; bla; confers resistance to ampicillin, carbenicillin, and related antibiotics
   7183..7287    -  promoter       AmpR promoter: bla
   7324..7827    +  misc_feature   CEN/ARS: S. cerevisiae CEN6 centromere fused to an autonomously replicating sequence
   7895..35      +  CDS            rop (fragment) (across the origin): Rop protein, which maintains plasmids at low copy number; rop
