[The description below was written by a language model from this plasmid's Addgene catalogue record and pLannotate feature annotations shown in this document.]
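Description:
pYO816 is a yeast expression plasmid of about 7.9 kb built on pRS416, a low-copy centromeric E. coli–S. cerevisiae shuttle vector. In yeast it is maintained through the CEN6/ARS element and selected by the URA3 auxotrophic marker, which can also be counterselected with 5-fluoroorotic acid. In bacteria it replicates from a high-copy ColE1/pUC-type origin and confers ampicillin resistance through β-lactamase. The usual pBluescript-derived backbone elements are also present: an f1 origin, flanking T7 and T3 promoters, lacZα remnants and lac promoter/operator sequences.

The insert is a truncated allele of S. cerevisiae ATG38 (YLR211C) lacking residues 123 to 226. This matches the feature table, in which only a short N-terminal portion of the ATG38 coding sequence is annotated. That fragment is fused at its C terminus to two tandem copies of EGFP and is followed by the ADH1 transcription terminator. Expression is driven by the native ATG38 promoter rather than a heterologous one. The upstream genomic segment carrying this promoter also includes a fragment of the neighbouring TUB4 gene, which the annotation picks up as a partial CDS and which appears to be incidental flanking sequence rather than a designed payload.

Atg38 is a subunit of the autophagy-specific Vps34 PI3-kinase complex I, where it helps hold the subcomplexes together. The construct allows near-endogenous expression and fluorescence imaging of a C-terminally deleted Atg38. It would typically be used to test how the missing region contributes to the protein's localisation and to complex assembly or autophagy function, in comparison with full-length tagged versions.
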