Addgene plasmid #242482: pYO816
Purpose: Expression of Scatg38 Δ(123 to 226)-2xEGFP under its own promoter
Depositing lab: Roger Williams. Depositing organization: MRC Laboratory of Molecular Biology. Publication: Characterization of Atg38 and NRBF2, a fifth subunit of the autophagic Vps34/PIK3C3 complex. Ohashi Y, Soler N, Garcia Ortegon M, Zhang L, Kirsten ML, Perisic O, Masson GR, Burke JE, Jakobi AJ, Apostolakis AA, Johnson CM, Ohashi M, Ktistakis NT, Sachse C, Williams RL. Autophagy. 2016 Nov;12(11):2129-2144. doi: 10.1080/15548627.2016.1226736. Epub 2016 Sep 14. PubMed 27630019.
Backbone
  Vector backbone: pRS416
  Vector type: Yeast Expression
  Selectable markers: URA3
Growth in bacteria
  Bacterial resistance: Ampicillin, 100 μg/mL
  Growth temperature: 37°C
  Growth strain: DH5alpha
  Copy number: High Copy
Gene/Insert
  Gene/Insert name: ATG38
  Species: S. cerevisiae (budding yeast)
  Entrez Gene: YLR211C
  Tag / fusion protein: 2xEGFP (C terminal on insert)
  Cloning method: Restriction Enzyme; 5′ cloning site unknown (unknown if destroyed)
Terms and licenses: Academic/Nonprofit Terms; Industry Terms: Not Available to Industry
How to cite: pYO816 was a gift from Roger Williams (Addgene plasmid # 242482 ; http://n2t.net/addgene:242482 ; RRID:Addgene_242482)
